Addgene plasmid #140534: pAY15 (OsTIR1(F74G) mAID-EGFP-NLS)
Purpose: OsTIR1(F74G)-P2A-mAID-EGFP-NLS TOL2
Depositing lab: Masato Kanemaki. Depositing organization: National Institute of Genetics. Publication: The auxin-inducible degron 2 technology provides sharp degradation control in yeast, mammalian cells, and mice. Yesbolatova A, Saito Y, Kitamoto N, Makino-Itou H, Ajima R, Nakano R, Nakaoka H, Fukui K, Gamo K, Tominari Y, Takeuchi H, Saga Y, Hayashi KI, Kanemaki MT. Nat Commun. 2020 Nov 11;11(1):5701. doi: 10.1038/s41467-020-19532-z. PubMed 33177522.
Backbone
  Vector backbone: pTSAL200R175-CAGGS-EGFP
  Vector type: Mammalian Expression
  Selectable markers: Puromycin
Growth in bacteria
  Bacterial resistance: Ampicillin, 100 μg/mL
  Growth temperature: 37°C
  Growth strain: DH5alpha
  Copy number: High Copy
Gene/Insert
  Gene/Insert name: OsTIR1(F74G) mAID-EGFP-NLS TOL2
  Species: H. sapiens (human)
Terms and licenses: Academic/Nonprofit Terms; Industry Terms: Not Available to Industry
How to cite: pAY15 (OsTIR1(F74G) mAID-EGFP-NLS) was a gift from Masato Kanemaki (Addgene plasmid # 140534 ; http://n2t.net/addgene:140534 ; RRID:Addgene_140534)
