[The description below was written by a language model from this plasmid's Addgene catalogue record and pLannotate feature annotations shown in this document.]
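Description:
pAY15 (OsTIR1(F74G) mAID-EGFP-NLS) is a mammalian expression plasmid of about 10 kb built on the pTSAL200R175-CAGGS-EGFP backbone, a Tol2 transposon-type vector according to the catalogue entry. The Tol2 arms themselves are not called out in the automated annotation. It is maintained in E. coli as a high-copy plasmid through a ColE1/pUC-type origin with ampicillin resistance, and it also carries an f1 origin and pBluescript-like remnants (lacZα fragment, lac promoter/operator, T7 and T3 promoters). The two sequence records, one from the depositor and one from repository sequencing, differ by only a few nucleotides and give the same feature map.

The payload is a single CAG-driven transcription unit (CMV enhancer, chicken β-actin promoter, chimeric intron) terminated by an SV40 poly(A) signal. It encodes OsTIR1(F74G), then, per the record, a P2A peptide, then mini-AID fused to EGFP with a nuclear localisation signal. The annotation tool labels the roughly 1.7 kb F-box reading frame as Arabidopsis AFB2, which is a homology hit to a related auxin receptor; the catalogue identifies it as the rice TIR1 point mutant. The short SV40 large T antigen fragment after EGFP most likely corresponds to the NLS. P2A allows the receptor and the degron-tagged nuclear reporter to be made as separate proteins from one mRNA. Downstream lies a PGK promoter–PuroR–PGK poly(A) cassette flanked by two loxP sites in the same orientation, so puromycin selection can be followed by Cre-mediated removal of the marker.

The construct belongs to the auxin-inducible degron 2 system, in which the F74G receptor is paired with a modified auxin ligand. It serves as an all-in-one reporter for integrating the components into cells and monitoring ligand-induced degradation through loss of nuclear green fluorescence.
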