Features (pLannotate 1.2.2; 27 found; start..end, strand, type, name):
     34..462     -  rep_origin     f1 ori (sequence partly withheld): f1 bacteriophage origin of replication; arrow indicates direction of (+) strand synthesis
    467..622     -  CDS            lacZα (fragment): LacZα fragment of β-galactosidase; lacZ fragment
    630..648     +  promoter       T7 promoter: promoter for bacteriophage T7 RNA polymerase
    884..917     +  protein_bind   loxP: Cre-mediated recombination occurs in the 8-bp core sequence (GCATACAT). Cre recombinase
    944..1396    -  polyA_signal   PGK poly(A) signal: mouse phosphoglycerate kinase 1 polyadenylation signal
   1474..2073    -  CDS            PuroR (fragment): puromycin N-acetyltransferase; pac from Streptomyces; confers resistance to puromycin
   2113..2612    -  promoter       PGK promoter: mouse phosphoglycerate kinase 1 promoter
   2673..2706    +  protein_bind   loxP: Cre-mediated recombination occurs in the 8-bp core sequence (GCATACAT). Cre recombinase
   2733..2854    -  polyA_signal   SV40 poly(A) signal: SV40 polyadenylation signal
   2877..2961    -  CDS            large T antigen (fragment): large T antigen from SV40 (simian virus 40)
   2978..3003    -  misc_feature   MCS (fragment): multiple cloning site
   3026..3049    -  misc_feature   MCS (fragment): multiple cloning site
   3062..3778    -  CDS            EGFP: EGFP is a basic (constitutively fluorescent) green fluorescent protein published in 1996, derived from Aequorea victoria. It is reported to be a rapidly-maturing weak dimer with moderate acid sensitivity.
   3785..3988    -  CDS            mini-AID: minimal degron from the auxin-responsive IAA17 protein of Arabidopsis thaliana (Kubota et al., 2013) acts as an auxin-inducible degron (AID) in the presence of TIR1
   4067..5791    -  CDS            AFB2: AFB2_ARATH - Also known as LRF2. Experimental evidence at protein level: Swiss-Prot protein existence level 1. Component of SCF(ASK-cullin-F-box) E3 ubiquitin ligase complexes, which may mediate the ubiquitination and subsequent proteasomal degradation of target proteins. Confers sensitivity to the virulent bacterial pathogen P.syringae (By similarity). Auxin receptor that mediates Aux/IAA proteins proteasomal degradation and auxin- regulated transcription. Involved in embryogenesis regulation by auxin. From Arabidopsis thaliana (Mouse-ear cress).
   5822..5839    -  misc_feature   MCS (fragment): pUC18/19 multiple cloning site
   5888..6905    -  intron         chimeric intron: chimera between introns from chicken β-actin and rabbit β-globin
   6907..7184    -  promoter       chicken β-actin promoter: No description available
   7186..7565    -  enhancer       CMV enhancer: human cytomegalovirus immediate early enhancer
   7843..7861    -  promoter       T3 promoter: promoter for bacteriophage T3 RNA polymerase
   7906..7922    -  protein_bind   lac operator: The lac repressor binds to the lac operator to inhibit transcription in E. coli. This inhibition can be relieved by adding lactose or isopropyl-β-D-thiogalactopyranoside (IPTG). lac repressor encoded by lacI
   7930..7960    -  promoter       lac promoter: promoter for the E. coli lac operon
   7975..7996    -  protein_bind   CAP binding site: CAP binding activates transcription in the presence of cAMP. E. coli catabolite activator protein
   8009..8101    -  CDS            lacI (fragment): lac repressor; lacI; The lac repressor binds to the lac operator to inhibit transcription in E. coli. This inhibition can be relieved by adding lactose or isopropyl-β-D-thiogalactopyranoside (IPTG).
   8284..8872    -  rep_origin     ori: high-copy-number ColE1/pMB1/pBR322/pUC origin of replication
   9043..9903    -  CDS            AmpR: β-lactamase; bla; confers resistance to ampicillin, carbenicillin, and related antibiotics
   9904..10008   -  promoter       AmpR promoter: bla
>Addgene plasmid #140534 | pAY15 (OsTIR1(F74G) mAID-EGFP-NLS) | depositor full sequence | sequence record 272708 | pAY15 (OsTIR1(F74G) mAID-EGFP-NLS) sequence 10027 bps
CCACCTAAATTGTAAGCGTTAATATTTTGTTAAAATTCGCGTTAAATTTTTGTTAAATCAGCTCATTTTT
TAACCAATAGGCCGAAATCGGCAAAATCCCTTATAAATCAAAAGAATAGACCGAGATAGGGT
[37 nt withheld, positions 133-169]
AAAGAACGTGGACTCCAACGTCAAAGG
[49 nt withheld, positions 197-245]
T
[91 nt withheld, positions 247-337]
G
[124 nt withheld, positions 339-462]
CCCATTCGCCATTCAGGCTGCGCAACTGTTGGGAAGGGCGATCGGTGCGGGCCTCTTCGCTATTACGCCA
GCTGGCGAAAGGGGGATGTGCTGCAAGGCGATTAAGTTGGGTAACGCCAGGGTTTTCCCAGTCACGACGT
TGTAAAACGACGGCCAGTGAGCGCGCGTAATACGACTCACTATAGGGCGAATTGGGTACCGGCATATGGT
TCTTGACAGAGGTGTAAAAAGTACTCAAAAATTTTACTCAAGTGAAAGTACAAGTACTTAGGGAAAATTT
TACTCAATTAAAAGTAAAAGTATCTGGCTAGAATCTTACTTGAGTAAAAGTAAAAAAGTACTCCATTAAA
ATTGTACTTGAGTATTAAGGAAGTAAAAGTAAAAGCAAGAAAGATCTTAGTGAACCTCTTCGAGGGACCT
AATAACTTCGTATAGCATACATTATACGAAGTTATATTAAGGGTTCCGGATCTCGACCAGCTTCTGATGG
AATTAGAACTTGGCAAAACAATACTGAGAATGAAGTGTATGTGGAACAGAGGCTGCTGATCTCGTTCTTC
AGGCTATGAAACTGACACATTTGGAAACCACAGTACTTAGAACCACAAAGTGGGAATCAAGAGAAAAACA
ATGATCCCACGAGAGATCTATAGATCTATAGATCATGAGTGGGAGGAATGAGCTGGCCCTTAATTTGGTT
TTGCTTGTTTAAATTATGATATCCAACTATGAAACATTATCATAAAGCAATAGTAAAGAGCCTTCAGTAA
AGAGCAGGCATTTATCTAATCCCACCCCACCCCCACCCCCGTAGCTCCAATCCTTCCATTCAAAATGTAG
GTACTCTGTTCTCACCCTTCTTAACAAAGTATGACAGGAAAAACTTCCATTTTAGTGGACATCTTTATTG
TTTAATAGATCATCAATTTCTGCATCCCGGGGATCTGATATCATCGATGCATGGGGTCGTGCGCTCCTTT
CGGTCGGGCGCTGCGGGTCGTGGGGCGGGCGTCAGGCACCGGGCTTGCGGGTCATGCACCAGGTGCGCGG
TCCTTCGGGCACCTCGACGTCGGCGGTGACGGTGAAGCCGAGCCGCTCGTAGAAGGGGAGGTTGTGGGGC
GCGGAGGTCTCCAGGAAGGCGGGCACCCCGGCGCGCTCGGCCGCCTCCACTCCGGGGAGCACGACGGCGC
TGCCCAGACCCTTGCCCTGGTGGTCGGGCGAGACGCCGACGGTGGCCAGGAACCACGCGGGCTCCTTGGG
CCGGTGCGGCGCCAGGAGGCCTTCCATCTGTTGCTGCGCGGCCAGCCGGGAACCGCTCAACTCGGCCATG
CGCGGGCCGATCTCGGCGAACACCGCCCCCGCTTCGACGCTCTCCGGCGTGGTCCAGACCGCCACCGCGG
CGCCGTCGTCCGCGACCCACACCTTGCCGATGTCGAGCCCGACGCGCGTGAGGAAGAGTTCTTGCAGCTC
GGTGACCCGCTCGATGTGGCGGTCCGGATCGACGGTGTGGCGCGTGGCGGGGTAGTCGGCGAACGCGGCG
GCGAGGGTGCGTACGGCCCTGGGGACGTCGTCGCGGGTGGCGAGGCGCACCGTGGGCTTGTACTCGGTCA
TGGTAAGCTTCAGCTGCTCGAGATCTAGATGGATGCAGGTCGAAAGGCCCGGAGATGAGGAAGAGGAGAA
CAGCGCGGCAGACGTGCGCTTTTGAAGCGTGCAGAATGCCGGGCCTCCGGAGGACCTTCGGGCGCCCGCC
CCGCCCCTGAGCCCGCCCCTGAGCCCGCCCCCGGACCCACCCCTTCCCAGCCTCTGAGCCCAGAAAGCGA
AGGAGCAAAGCTGCTATTGGCCGCTGCCCCAAAGGCCTACCCGCTTCCATTGCTCAGCGGTGCTGTCCAT
CTGCACGAGACTAGTGAGACGTGCTACTTCCATTTGTCACGTCCTGCACGACGCGAGCTGCGGGGCGGGG
GGGAACTTCCTGACTAGGGGAGGAGTAGAAGGTGGCGCGAAGGGGCCACCAAAGAACGGAGTCGGTTGGC
GCCTACCGGTGGATGTGGAATGTGTGCGAGGCCAGAGGCCACTTGTGTAGCGCCAAGTGCCCAGCGGGGC
TGCTAAAGCGCATGCTCCAGACTGCCTTGGGAAAAGCGCCTCCCCTACCCGGTAGAATTTCGAGGTCGAG
ATCCTAAGCTTGGCTGGACGTAAACTCCTCTTCAGACCTAATAACTTCGTATAGCATACATTATACGAAG
TTATATTAAGGGTTATTGAATATGATCGCTTAAGATACATTGATGAGTTTGGACAAACCACAACTAGAAT
GCAGTGAAAAAAATGCTTTATTTGTGAAATTTGTGATGCTATTGCTTTATTTGTAACCATTATAAGCTGC
AATAAACAAGTTAACAACAACAATTGCATTCATTTTATGTTTCAGGTTCAGGGGGAGGTGTGGGAGGTTT
TTTAAAGCAAGTAAAACCTCTACAAATGTGGTATGGCTGATTATGATCAGTTATCTAGATCCGGTGGATC
CCGGGCCCGCGGTACCGTCGATGACCTTTCTTTTCTTCTTGGGGTCGACTGCAGAATTCGAAGCTTGGGC
GCCTGCACCCTTGTACAGCTCGTCCATGCCGAGAGTGATCCCGGCGGCGGTCACGAACTCCAGCAGGACC
ATGTGATCGCGCTTCTCGTTGGGGTCTTTGCTCAGGGCGGACTGGGTGCTCAGGTAGTGGTTGTCGGGCA
GCAGCACGGGGCCGTCGCCGATGGGGGTGTTCTGCTGGTAGTGGTCGGCGAGCTGCACGCTGCCGTCCTC
GATGTTGTGGCGGATCTTGAAGTTCACCTTGATGCCGTTCTTCTGCTTGTCGGCCATGATATAGACGTTG
TGGCTGTTGTAGTTGTACTCCAGCTTGTGCCCCAGGATGTTGCCGTCCTCCTTGAAGTCGATGCCCTTCA
GCTCGATGCGGTTCACCAGGGTGTCGCCCTCGAACTTCACCTCGGCGCGGGTCTTGTAGTTGCCGTCGTC
CTTGAAGAAGATGGTGCGCTCCTGGACGTAGCCTTCGGGCATGGCGGACTTGAAGAAGTCGTGCTGCTTC
ATGTGGTCGGGGTAGCGGCTGAAGCACTGCACGCCGTAGGTCAGGGTGGTCACGAGGGTGGGCCAGGGCA
CGGGCAGCTTGCCGGTGGTGCAGATGAACTTCAGGGTCAGCTTGCCGTAGGTGGCATCGCCCTCGCCCTC
GCCGGACACGCTGAACTTGTGGCCGTTTACGTCGCCGTCCAGCTCGACCAGGATGGGCACCACCCCGGTG
AACAGCTCCTCGCCCTTGCTCACCATGCTAGCTTTATACATCCTCAAATCGATTTTCCTCAAGTACGGTG
CTCCGTCCATTGATACCTTCACGAACGCCGCCGCCTCCGGGCCACCGCTTGATTTTTGGCAGGAAACCAT
CACGTTCTTCCGGTATGATCTCACCGGTGGCCATCCCACAACTTGTGCCTTGGCCGGAGGTTTGGCTGGA
TCTTTAGGACAAGCACTCTTCTCCTTAGATCTAGGTCCAGGGTTCTCCTCCACGTCTCCAGCCTGCTTCA
GCAGGCTGAAGTTAGTAGCTCCGCTTCCTGATCTCAGAATCTTCACAAAGTTGGGAGCATCATCTCTTGC
CCCTGCGGTGGTCCGATACACATACAGTTTCTCCACCTTTGGCAGGTCGCCATGATTTTCCTCCATTTCG
TTAGACCCGTCCCGCTCATTAATGACTTCCACGTTCAGCATAGGCATTTTACTAGCCAGGACCTGACAGC
CCTTCAGAGTCACATTGCAACTAGACATCCACAGGCTCCTCATTGTCTCGTATCTGGCAAAGTTTCCCAG
CAGAGCGGCATCCCCGAAAGGGCTGTCCCGGATTTCCAGTTTTCGCAGATTCTTACACCCGTTCATCACG
TGCATCATGCCCTTATCGGAGTCTCCGGCAAATGCAATGCTCAGCATCTCCAGCTGCTTAGCATACTTGC
CGATGTACATGAACACTTTGTCTGTCAGCAGGCCGGAAATGCTCAGCCTCTGGAGTCCCTTGCACTCTCT
CACGATAGCTCCAAACCCTTCATCCAGTGGCTGGGATGTGACCACGTCGGGTTTGCCTGGTTCCAGAATA
CACAGCCGAAATCGGGTGAAATTAGGGCAGTTCTTGGCGACGGTCACCAGTGCAGCATTAGTCATCTGAT
GACAGAAATACAGCAGGCTGTTCAGCTTTGGGCATCCCAGTGAGACTGCCACCAGGCCTTCCTCAGTGAC
AGCACTATATCCGGCCACGTAAAAATCAGATGGGAACACTCTCAGCTCCTGGAGGTCCTTGCAGGAGCTG
GCGACCACCTGGAGCCCCTTATCGGAAATACAGTCCAGCACCCACAGTCGCTGGAGTTTCACGCAGCGTG
AGATCATCTTTGTCAGATCACTGGCGTCCAGGGTTGGTGCATAGCTCAGGTTCAGGCCTGTCAGCTGTGC
ACACAGAGGGTAGATAAAGCTCAGGCACACGGGTGAAGCATCCCAGAATCCTGACAGACTCCTCAGCATT
TTACACTTCTCCAGGGCAGAAGTCAGTTTAAAGTAGGATTCTGTCTGGAAATCGTCTGTCAGATTGCCGG
TTCCCAGATCCTCCAGGTTAGGGGTTCTCAGCAGAATCTTAGCCAGAGTGTCCACGCTCACGCTCCGGTT
CAGCCGCAGAGACCTCAGGTTGGGGCTTCTTGAGACCAGCCGCTCCAGGGACCCAGCATTCACTTCGCCT
TTGATGCAGGCAAAGTTCAGGGACACCAGGCTGGTACATGAGTCTGGGAAGCAAGACAGCCATCTGGGGC
CTCTATCCTCCACTTCATTCTCCTGGAGGTCCAGCTCCCGCAGCAGCTTACAGTGGGAGGCCACGGCTGC
CAGTCCATCGGTGCTGAAGCCTTCGCAAGAAATCAGCACCAGTGCGCGAAACCTAGGGAAGCTCCGAGCC
AGCAGCTCCAGACTTTCGTCAGAGACCACCATTCGCTTCATGCGCAGTTCCTCCAGTCCATGACAGCCGC
GAGCGGCTGCCTCGATCCAAGGGCCGGCGTATCCTCCCCAATCAGGGGGCACCAGGTTAAAGTCGGCGCC
GTGGGGTTTCCCCTTGACGGTCAGTGCGCGCACATTTGGAAACCTAGCGGCGACCCTGCCTGCTCTCACA
GCATAGCAGTTGCCGACGAACACTCCTCTCCGGCTCAGGCGTTCGATCTCGTACCACACTTTGCAGACCA
GGCTCACTGTGTTTCTATCTCTCTGTGCAGGCAGGAAGCTAAAAATGTGTTCGACGACCTCTTCAGGAAA
GTATGTCATGGTGGCAGCGCTATCTAGATGCATTCGCGAGGTACCGAGCTCGAATTCTTTGCCAAAATGA
TGAGACAGCACAATAACCAGCACGTTGCCCAGGAGCTGTAGGAAAAAGAAGAAGGCATGAACATGGTTAG
CAGAGGCTCTAGAGCCGCCGGTCACACGCCAGAAGCCGAACCCCGCCCTGCCCCGTCCCCCCCGAAGGCA
GCCGTCCCCCCGCGGACAGCCCCGAGGCTGGAGAGGGAGAAGGGGACGGCGGCGCGGCGACGCACGAAGG
CCCTCCCCGCCCATTTCCTTCCTGCCGGCGCCGCACCGCTTCGCCCCGCGCCCGCTAGAGGGGGTGCGGC
GGCGCCTCCCAGATTTCGGCTCCGCACAGATTTGGGACAAAGGAAGTCCCTGCGCCCTCTCGCACGATTA
CCATAAAAGGCAATGGCTGCGGCTCGCCGCGCCTCGACAGCCGCCGGCGCTCCGGGGGCCGCCGCGCCCC
TCCCCCGAGCCCTCCCCGGCCCGAGGCGGCCCCGCCCCGCCCGGCACCCCCACCTGCCGCCACCCCCCGC
CCGGCACGGCGAGCCCCGCGCCACGCCCCGTACGGAGCCCCGCACCCGAAGCCGGGCCGTGCTCAGCAAC
TCGGGGAGGGGGGTGCAGGGGGGGTTGCAGCCCGACCGACGCGCCCACACCCCCTGCTCACCCCCCCACG
CACACACCCCGCACGCAGCCTTTGTTCCCCTCGCAGCCCCCCCCGCACCGCGGGGCACCGCCCCCGGCCG
CGCTCCCCTCGCGCACACTGCGGAGCGCACAAAGCCCCGCGCCGCGCCCGCAGCGCTCACAGCCGCCGGG
CAGCGCGGAGCCGCACGCGGCGCTCCCCACGCACACACACACGCACGCACCCCCCGAGCCGCTCCCCCCG
CACAAAGGGCCCTCCCGGAGCCCCTCAAGGCTTTCACGCAGCCACAGAAAAGAAACAAGCCGTCATTAAA
CCAAGCGCTAATTACAGCCCGGAGGAGAAGGGCCGTCCCGCCCGCTCACCTGTGGGAGTAACGCGGTCAG
TCAGAGCCGGGGCGGGCGGCGCGAGGCGGCGGCGGAGCGGGGCACGGGGCGAAGGCAGCGTCGCAGCGAC
TCCCCGCCCGCCGCGCGCTTCGCTTTTTATAGGGCCGCCGCCGCCGCCGCCTCGCCATAAAAGGAAACTT
TCGGAGCGCGCCGCTCTGATTGGCTGCCGCCGCACCTCTCCGCCTCGCCCCGCCCCGCCCCTCGCCCCGC
CCCGCCCCGCCTGGCGCGCGCCCCCCCCCCCCCCCCGCCCCCATCGCTGCACAAAATAATTAAAAAATAA
ATAAATACAAAATTGGGGGTGGGGAGGGGGGGGAGATGGGGAGAGTGAAGCAGAACGTGGGGCTCACCTC
GACCATGGTAATAGCGATGACTAATACGTAGATGTACTGCCAAGTAGGAAAGTCCCATAAGGTCATGTAC
TGGGCATAATGCCAGGCGGGCCATTTACCGTCATTGACGTCAATAGGGGGCGTACTTGGCATATGATACA
CTTGATGTACTGCCAAGTGGGCAGTTTACCGTAAATACTCCACCCATTGACGTCAATGGAAAGTCCCTAT
TGGCGTTACTATGGGAACATACGTCATTATTGACGTCAATGGGCGGGGGTCGTTGGGCGGTCAGCCAGGC
GGGCCATTTACCGTAAGTTATGTAACGCGGAACTCCATATATGGGCTATGAACTAATGACCCCGTAATTG
ATTACTATTAATAACTAGTCAATAATCAATGTCGAGCATGCATCTAGAGGGCCCAAGTGATCTCCAAAAA
ATAAGTACTTTTTGACTGTAAATAAAATTGTAAGGAGTAAAAAGTACTTTTTTTTCTAAAAAAATGTAAT
TAAGTAAAAGTAAAAGTATTGATTTTTAATTGTACTCAAGTAAAGTAAAAATCCCCAAAAATAATACTTA
AGTACAGTAATCAAGTAAAATTACTCAAGTACTTTACACCTCTGGTTCTTGACCCCCTACCTTCAGCAAG
CCCAGCAGATCCGAGCTCCAGCTTTTGTTCCCTTTAGTGAGGGTTAATTGCGCGCTTGGCGTAATCATGG
TCATAGCTGTTTCCTGTGTGAAATTGTTATCCGCTCACAATTCCACACAACATACGAGCCGGAAGCATAA
AGTGTAAAGCCTGGGGTGCCTAATGAGTGAGCTAACTCACATTAATTGCGTTGCGCTCACTGCCCGCTTT
CCAGTCGGGAAACCTGTCGTGCCAGCTGCATTAATGAATCGGCCAACGCGCGGGGAGAGGCGGTTTGCGT
ATTGGGCGCTCTTCCGCTTCCTCGCTCACTGACTCGCTGCGCTCGGTCGTTCGGCTGCGGCGAGCGGTAT
CAGCTCACTCAAAGGCGGTAATACGGTTATCCACAGAATCAGGGGATAACGCAGGAAAGAACATGTGAGC
AAAAGGCCAGCAAAAGGCCAGGAACCGTAAAAAGGCCGCGTTGCTGGCGTTTTTCCATAGGCTCCGCCCC
CCTGACGAGCATCACAAAAATCGACGCTCAAGTCAGAGGTGGCGAAACCCGACAGGACTATAAAGATACC
AGGCGTTTCCCCCTGGAAGCTCCCTCGTGCGCTCTCCTGTTCCGACCCTGCCGCTTACCGGATACCTGTC
CGCCTTTCTCCCTTCGGGAAGCGTGGCGCTTTCTCATAGCTCACGCTGTAGGTATCTCAGTTCGGTGTAG
GTCGTTCGCTCCAAGCTGGGCTGTGTGCACGAACCCCCCGTTCAGCCCGACCGCTGCGCCTTATCCGGTA
ACTATCGTCTTGAGTCCAACCCGGTAAGACACGACTTATCGCCACTGGCAGCAGCCACTGGTAACAGGAT
TAGCAGAGCGAGGTATGTAGGCGGTGCTACAGAGTTCTTGAAGTGGTGGCCTAACTACGGCTACACTAGA
AGGACAGTATTTGGTATCTGCGCTCTGCTGAAGCCAGTTACCTTCGGAAAAAGAGTTGGTAGCTCTTGAT
CCGGCAAACAAACCACCGCTGGTAGCGGTGGTTTTTTTGTTTGCAAGCAGCAGATTACGCGCAGAAAAAA
AGGATCTCAAGAAGATCCTTTGATCTTTTCTACGGGGTCTGACGCTCAGTGGAACGAAAACTCACGTTAA
GGGATTTTGGTCATGAGATTATCAAAAAGGATCTTCACCTAGATCCTTTTAAATTAAAAATGAAGTTTTA
AATCAATCTAAAGTATATATGAGTAAACTTGGTCTGACAGTTACCAATGCTTAATCAGTGAGGCACCTAT
CTCAGCGATCTGTCTATTTCGTTCATCCATAGTTGCCTGACTCCCCGTCGTGTAGATAACTACGATACGG
GAGGGCTTACCATCTGGCCCCAGTGCTGCAATGATACCGCGAGACCCACGCTCACCGGCTCCAGATTTAT
CAGCAATAAACCAGCCAGCCGGAAGGGCCGAGCGCAGAAGTGGTCCTGCAACTTTATCCGCCTCCATCCA
GTCTATTAATTGTTGCCGGGAAGCTAGAGTAAGTAGTTCGCCAGTTAATAGTTTGCGCAACGTTGTTGCC
ATTGCTACAGGCATCGTGGTGTCACGCTCGTCGTTTGGTATGGCTTCATTCAGCTCCGGTTCCCAACGAT
CAAGGCGAGTTACATGATCCCCCATGTTGTGCAAAAAAGCGGTTAGCTCCTTCGGTCCTCCGATCGTTGT
CAGAAGTAAGTTGGCCGCAGTGTTATCACTCATGGTTATGGCAGCACTGCATAATTCTCTTACTGTCATG
CCATCCGTAAGATGCTTTTCTGTGACTGGTGAGTACTCAACCAAGTCATTCTGAGAATAGTGTATGCGGC
GACCGAGTTGCTCTTGCCCGGCGTCAATACGGGATAATACCGCGCCACATAGCAGAACTTTAAAAGTGCT
CATCATTGGAAAACGTTCTTCGGGGCGAAAACTCTCAAGGATCTTACCGCTGTTGAGATCCAGTTCGATG
TAACCCACTCGTGCACCCAACTGATCTTCAGCATCTTTTACTTTCACCAGCGTTTCTGGGTGAGCAAAAA
CAGGAAGGCAAAATGCCGCAAAAAAGGGAATAAGGGCGACACGGAAATGTTGAATACTCATACTCTTCCT
TTTTCAATATTATTGAAGCATTTATCAGGGTTATTGTCTCATGAGCGGATACATATTTGAATGTATTTAG
AAAAATAAACAAATAGGGGTTCCGCGCACATTTCCCCGAAAAGTG
