Features (pLannotate 1.2.2; 27 found; start..end, strand, type, name):
      7..461     -  rep_origin     f1 ori (sequence partly withheld): f1 bacteriophage origin of replication; arrow indicates direction of (+) strand synthesis
    466..621     -  CDS            lacZα (fragment): LacZα fragment of β-galactosidase; lacZ fragment
    629..647     +  promoter       T7 promoter: promoter for bacteriophage T7 RNA polymerase
    883..916     +  protein_bind   loxP: Cre-mediated recombination occurs in the 8-bp core sequence (GCATACAT). Cre recombinase
    943..1395    -  polyA_signal   PGK poly(A) signal: mouse phosphoglycerate kinase 1 polyadenylation signal
   1473..2072    -  CDS            PuroR (fragment): puromycin N-acetyltransferase; pac from Streptomyces; confers resistance to puromycin
   2112..2611    -  promoter       PGK promoter: mouse phosphoglycerate kinase 1 promoter
   2672..2705    +  protein_bind   loxP: Cre-mediated recombination occurs in the 8-bp core sequence (GCATACAT). Cre recombinase
   2732..2853    -  polyA_signal   SV40 poly(A) signal: SV40 polyadenylation signal
   2876..2960    -  CDS            large T antigen (fragment): large T antigen from SV40 (simian virus 40)
   2977..3002    -  misc_feature   MCS (fragment): multiple cloning site
   3025..3048    -  misc_feature   MCS (fragment): multiple cloning site
   3061..3777    -  CDS            EGFP: EGFP is a basic (constitutively fluorescent) green fluorescent protein published in 1996, derived from Aequorea victoria. It is reported to be a rapidly-maturing weak dimer with moderate acid sensitivity.
   3784..3987    -  CDS            mini-AID: minimal degron from the auxin-responsive IAA17 protein of Arabidopsis thaliana (Kubota et al., 2013) acts as an auxin-inducible degron (AID) in the presence of TIR1
   4066..5790    -  CDS            AFB2: AFB2_ARATH - Also known as LRF2. Experimental evidence at protein level: Swiss-Prot protein existence level 1. Component of SCF(ASK-cullin-F-box) E3 ubiquitin ligase complexes, which may mediate the ubiquitination and subsequent proteasomal degradation of target proteins. Confers sensitivity to the virulent bacterial pathogen P.syringae (By similarity). Auxin receptor that mediates Aux/IAA proteins proteasomal degradation and auxin- regulated transcription. Involved in embryogenesis regulation by auxin. From Arabidopsis thaliana (Mouse-ear cress).
   5821..5838    -  misc_feature   MCS (fragment): pUC18/19 multiple cloning site
   5887..6903    -  intron         chimeric intron: chimera between introns from chicken β-actin and rabbit β-globin
   6904..7181    -  promoter       chicken β-actin promoter: No description available
   7183..7562    -  enhancer       CMV enhancer: human cytomegalovirus immediate early enhancer
   7840..7858    -  promoter       T3 promoter: promoter for bacteriophage T3 RNA polymerase
   7903..7919    -  protein_bind   lac operator: The lac repressor binds to the lac operator to inhibit transcription in E. coli. This inhibition can be relieved by adding lactose or isopropyl-β-D-thiogalactopyranoside (IPTG). lac repressor encoded by lacI
   7927..7957    -  promoter       lac promoter: promoter for the E. coli lac operon
   7972..7993    -  protein_bind   CAP binding site: CAP binding activates transcription in the presence of cAMP. E. coli catabolite activator protein
   8006..8098    -  CDS            lacI (fragment): lac repressor; lacI; The lac repressor binds to the lac operator to inhibit transcription in E. coli. This inhibition can be relieved by adding lactose or isopropyl-β-D-thiogalactopyranoside (IPTG).
   8281..8869    -  rep_origin     ori: high-copy-number ColE1/pMB1/pBR322/pUC origin of replication
   9040..9900    -  CDS            AmpR: β-lactamase; bla; confers resistance to ampicillin, carbenicillin, and related antibiotics
   9901..10005   -  promoter       AmpR promoter: bla
>Addgene plasmid #140534 | pAY15 (OsTIR1(F74G) mAID-EGFP-NLS) | addgene full sequence | sequence record 296431 | Addgene NGS Result
CCACCTAAATTGTAAGCGTTAATATTTTGTTAAAATTCGCGTTAAATTTTTGTTAAATCAGCTCATTTTT
TAACCAATAGGCCGAAATCGGCAAAATCCCTTATAAATCAAAAGAATAGACCGAGATAGGGT
[37 nt withheld, positions 133-169]
AAAGAACGTGGACTCCAACGTCAAAGG
[49 nt withheld, positions 197-245]
T
[91 nt withheld, positions 247-337]
G
[52 nt withheld, positions 339-390]
GGCGGGTGTGGT
[59 nt withheld, positions 403-461]
CCCATTCGCCATTCAGGCTGCGCAACTGTTGGGAAGGGCGATCGGTGCGGGCCTCTTCGCTATTACGCCA
GCTGGCGAAAGGGGGATGTGCTGCAAGGCGATTAAGTTGGGTAACGCCAGGGTTTTCCCAGTCACGACGT
TGTAAAACGACGGCCAGTGAGCGCGCGTAATACGACTCACTATAGGGCGAATTGGGTACCGGCATATGGT
TCTTGACAGAGGTGTAAAAAGTACTCAAAAATTTTACTCAAGTGAAAGTACAAGTACTTAGGGAAAATTT
TACTCAATTAAAAGTAAAAGTATCTGGCTAGAATCTTACTTGAGTAAAAGTAAAAAAGTACTCCATTAAA
ATTGTACTTGAGTATTAAGGAAGTAAAAGTAAAAGCAAGAAAGATCTTAGTGAACCTCTTCGAGGGACCT
AATAACTTCGTATAGCATACATTATACGAAGTTATATTAAGGGTTCCGGATCTCGACCAGCTTCTGATGG
AATTAGAACTTGGCAAAACAATACTGAGAATGAAGTGTATGTGGAACAGAGGCTGCTGATCTCGTTCTTC
AGGCTATGAAACTGACACATTTGGAAACCACAGTACTTAGAACCACAAAGTGGGAATCAAGAGAAAAACA
ATGATCCCACGAGAGATCTATAGATCTATAGATCATGAGTGGGAGGAATGAGCTGGCCCTTAATTTGGTT
TTGCTTGTTTAAATTATGATATCCAACTATGAAACATTATCATAAAGCAATAGTAAAGAGCCTTCAGTAA
AGAGCAGGCATTTATCTAATCCCACCCCACCCCCACCCCCGTAGCTCCAATCCTTCCATTCAAAATGTAG
GTACTCTGTTCTCACCCTTCTTAACAAAGTATGACAGGAAAAACTTCCATTTTAGTGGACATCTTTATTG
TTTAATAGATCATCAATTTCTGCATCCCGGGGATCTGATATCATCGATGCATGGGGTCGTGCGCTCCTTT
CGGTCGGGCGCTGCGGGTCGTGGGGCGGGCGTCAGGCACCGGGCTTGCGGGTCATGCACCAGGTGCGCGG
TCCTTCGGGCACCTCGACGTCGGCGGTGACGGTGAAGCCGAGCCGCTCGTAGAAGGGGAGGTTGTGGGGC
GCGGAGGTCTCCAGGAAGGCGGGCACCCCGGCGCGCTCGGCCGCCTCCACTCCGGGGAGCACGACGGCGC
TGCCCAGACCCTTGCCCTGGTGGTCGGGCGAGACGCCGACGGTGGCCAGGAACCACGCGGGCTCCTTGGG
CCGGTGCGGCGCCAGGAGGCCTTCCATCTGTTGCTGCGCGGCCAGCCGGGAACCGCTCAACTCGGCCATG
CGCGGGCCGATCTCGGCGAACACCGCCCCCGCTTCGACGCTCTCCGGCGTGGTCCAGACCGCCACCGCGG
CGCCGTCGTCCGCGACCCACACCTTGCCGATGTCGAGCCCGACGCGCGTGAGGAAGAGTTCTTGCAGCTC
GGTGACCCGCTCGATGTGGCGGTCCGGATCGACGGTGTGGCGCGTGGCGGGGTAGTCGGCGAACGCGGCG
GCGAGGGTGCGTACGGCCCTGGGGACGTCGTCGCGGGTGGCGAGGCGCACCGTGGGCTTGTACTCGGTCA
TGGTAAGCTTCAGCTGCTCGAGATCTAGATGGATGCAGGTCGAAAGGCCCGGAGATGAGGAAGAGGAGAA
CAGCGCGGCAGACGTGCGCTTTTGAAGCGTGCAGAATGCCGGGCCTCCGGAGGACCTTCGGGCGCCCGCC
CCGCCCCTGAGCCCGCCCCTGAGCCCGCCCCCGGACCCACCCCTTCCCAGCCTCTGAGCCCAGAAAGCGA
AGGAGCAAAGCTGCTATTGGCCGCTGCCCCAAAGGCCTACCCGCTTCCATTGCTCAGCGGTGCTGTCCAT
CTGCACGAGACTAGTGAGACGTGCTACTTCCATTTGTCACGTCCTGCACGACGCGAGCTGCGGGGCGGGG
GGGAACTTCCTGACTAGGGGAGGAGTAGAAGGTGGCGCGAAGGGGCCACCAAAGAACGGAGTCGGTTGGC
GCCTACCGGTGGATGTGGAATGTGTGCGAGGCCAGAGGCCACTTGTGTAGCGCCAAGTGCCCAGCGGGGC
TGCTAAAGCGCATGCTCCAGACTGCCTTGGGAAAAGCGCCTCCCCTACCCGGTAGAATTTCGAGGTCGAG
ATCCTAAGCTTGGCTGGACGTAAACTCCTCTTCAGACCTAATAACTTCGTATAGCATACATTATACGAAG
TTATATTAAGGGTTATTGAATATGATCGCTTAAGATACATTGATGAGTTTGGACAAACCACAACTAGAAT
GCAGTGAAAAAAATGCTTTATTTGTGAAATTTGTGATGCTATTGCTTTATTTGTAACCATTATAAGCTGC
AATAAACAAGTTAACAACAACAATTGCATTCATTTTATGTTTCAGGTTCAGGGGGAGGTGTGGGAGGTTT
TTTAAAGCAAGTAAAACCTCTACAAATGTGGTATGGCTGATTATGATCAGTTATCTAGATCCGGTGGATC
CCGGGCCCGCGGTACCGTCGATGACCTTTCTTTTCTTCTTGGGGTCGACTGCAGAATTCGAAGCTTGGGC
GCCTGCACCCTTGTACAGCTCGTCCATGCCGAGAGTGATCCCGGCGGCGGTCACGAACTCCAGCAGGACC
ATGTGATCGCGCTTCTCGTTGGGGTCTTTGCTCAGGGCGGACTGGGTGCTCAGGTAGTGGTTGTCGGGCA
GCAGCACGGGGCCGTCGCCGATGGGGGTGTTCTGCTGGTAGTGGTCGGCGAGCTGCACGCTGCCGTCCTC
GATGTTGTGGCGGATCTTGAAGTTCACCTTGATGCCGTTCTTCTGCTTGTCGGCCATGATATAGACGTTG
TGGCTGTTGTAGTTGTACTCCAGCTTGTGCCCCAGGATGTTGCCGTCCTCCTTGAAGTCGATGCCCTTCA
GCTCGATGCGGTTCACCAGGGTGTCGCCCTCGAACTTCACCTCGGCGCGGGTCTTGTAGTTGCCGTCGTC
CTTGAAGAAGATGGTGCGCTCCTGGACGTAGCCTTCGGGCATGGCGGACTTGAAGAAGTCGTGCTGCTTC
ATGTGGTCGGGGTAGCGGCTGAAGCACTGCACGCCGTAGGTCAGGGTGGTCACGAGGGTGGGCCAGGGCA
CGGGCAGCTTGCCGGTGGTGCAGATGAACTTCAGGGTCAGCTTGCCGTAGGTGGCATCGCCCTCGCCCTC
GCCGGACACGCTGAACTTGTGGCCGTTTACGTCGCCGTCCAGCTCGACCAGGATGGGCACCACCCCGGTG
AACAGCTCCTCGCCCTTGCTCACCATGCTAGCTTTATACATCCTCAAATCGATTTTCCTCAAGTACGGTG
CTCCGTCCATTGATACCTTCACGAACGCCGCCGCCTCCGGGCCACCGCTTGATTTTTGGCAGGAAACCAT
CACGTTCTTCCGGTATGATCTCACCGGTGGCCATCCCACAACTTGTGCCTTGGCCGGAGGTTTGGCTGGA
TCTTTAGGACAAGCACTCTTCTCCTTAGATCTAGGTCCAGGGTTCTCCTCCACGTCTCCAGCCTGCTTCA
GCAGGCTGAAGTTAGTAGCTCCGCTTCCTGATCTCAGAATCTTCACAAAGTTGGGAGCATCATCTCTTGC
CCCTGCGGTGGTCCGATACACATACAGTTTCTCCACCTTTGGCAGGTCGCCATGATTTTCCTCCATTTCG
TTAGACCCGTCCCGCTCATTAATGACTTCCACGTTCAGCATAGGCATTTTACTAGCCAGGACCTGACAGC
CCTTCAGAGTCACATTGCAACTAGACATCCACAGGCTCCTCATTGTCTCGTATCTGGCAAAGTTTCCCAG
CAGAGCGGCATCCCCGAAAGGGCTGTCCCGGATTTCCAGTTTTCGCAGATTCTTACACCCGTTCATCACG
TGCATCATGCCCTTATCGGAGTCTCCGGCAAATGCAATGCTCAGCATCTCCAGCTGCTTAGCATACTTGC
CGATGTACATGAACACTTTGTCTGTCAGCAGGCCGGAAATGCTCAGCCTCTGGAGTCCCTTGCACTCTCT
CACGATAGCTCCAAACCCTTCATCCAGTGGCTGGGATGTGACCACGTCGGGTTTGCCTGGTTCCAGAATA
CACAGCCGAAATCGGGTGAAATTAGGGCAGTTCTTGGCGACGGTCACCAGTGCAGCATTAGTCATCTGAT
GACAGAAATACAGCAGGCTGTTCAGCTTTGGGCATCCCAGTGAGACTGCCACCAGGCCTTCCTCAGTGAC
AGCACTATATCCGGCCACGTAAAAATCAGATGGGAACACTCTCAGCTCCTGGAGGTCCTTGCAGGAGCTG
GCGACCACCTGGAGCCCCTTATCGGAAATACAGTCCAGCACCCACAGTCGCTGGAGTTTCACGCAGCGTG
AGATCATCTTTGTCAGATCACTGGCGTCCAGGGTTGGTGCATAGCTCAGGTTCAGGCCTGTCAGCTGTGC
ACACAGAGGGTAGATAAAGCTCAGGCACACGGGTGAAGCATCCCAGAATCCTGACAGACTCCTCAGCATT
TTACACTTCTCCAGGGCAGAAGTCAGTTTAAAGTAGGATTCTGTCTGGAAATCGTCTGTCAGATTGCCGG
TTCCCAGATCCTCCAGGTTAGGGGTTCTCAGCAGAATCTTAGCCAGAGTGTCCACGCTCACGCTCCGGTT
CAGCCGCAGAGACCTCAGGTTGGGGCTTCTTGAGACCAGCCGCTCCAGGGACCCAGCATTCACTTCGCCT
TTGATGCAGGCAAAGTTCAGGGACACCAGGCTGGTACATGAGTCTGGGAAGCAAGACAGCCATCTGGGGC
CTCTATCCTCCACTTCATTCTCCTGGAGGTCCAGCTCCCGCAGCAGCTTACAGTGGGAGGCCACGGCTGC
CAGTCCATCGGTGCTGAAGCCTTCGCAAGAAATCAGCACCAGTGCGCGAAACCTAGGGAAGCTCCGAGCC
AGCAGCTCCAGACTTTCGTCAGAGACCACCATTCGCTTCATGCGCAGTTCCTCCAGTCCATGACAGCCGC
GAGCGGCTGCCTCGATCCAAGGGCCGGCGTATCCTCCCCAATCAGGGGGCACCAGGTTAAAGTCGGCGCC
GTGGGGTTTCCCCTTGACGGTCAGTGCGCGCACATTTGGAAACCTAGCGGCGACCCTGCCTGCTCTCACA
GCATAGCAGTTGCCGACGAACACTCCTCTCCGGCTCAGGCGTTCGATCTCGTACCACACTTTGCAGACCA
GGCTCACTGTGTTTCTATCTCTCTGTGCAGGCAGGAAGCTAAAAATGTGTTCGACGACCTCTTCAGGAAA
GTATGTCATGGTGGCAGCGCTATCTAGATGCATTCGCGAGGTACCGAGCTCGAATTCTTTGCCAAAATGA
TGAGACAGCACAATAACCAGCACGTTGCCCAGGAGCTGTAGGAAAAAGAAGAAGGCATGAACATGGTTAG
CAGAGGCTCTAGAGCCGCCGGTCACACGCCAGAAGCCGAACCCCGCCCTGCCCCGTCCCCCCCGAAGGCA
GCCGTCCCCCCGCGGACAGCCCCGAGGCTGGAGAGGGAGAAGGGGACGGCGGCGCGGCGACGCACGAAGG
CCCTCCCCGCCCATTTCCTTCCTGCCGGCGCCGCACCGCTTCGCCCCGCGCCCGCTAGAGGGGGTGCGGC
GGCGCCTCCCAGATTTCGGCTCCGCACAGATTTGGGACAAAGGAAGTCCCTGCGCCCTCTCGCACGATTA
CCATAAAAGGCAATGGCTGCGGCTCGCCGCGCCTCGACAGCCGCCGGCGCTCCGGGGGCCGCCGCGCCCC
TCCCCCGAGCCCYCCCCGGCCCGAGGCGGCCCCGCCCCGCCCGGCACCCCCACCTGCCGCCACCCCCCGC
CCGGCACGGCGAGCCCCGCGCCACGCCCCGTACGGAGCCCCGCACCCGAAGCCGGGCCGTGCTCAGCAAC
TCGGGGAGGGGGGTGCAGGGGGGGTTGCAGCCCGACCGACGCGCCCACACCCCCTGCTCACCCCCCCACG
CACACACCCCGCACGCAGCCTTTGTTCCCCTCGCAGCCCCCCCCGCACCGCGGGGCACCGCCCCCGGCCG
CGCTCCCCTCGCGCACACTGCGGAGCGCACAAAGCCCCGCGCCGCGCCCGCAGCGCTCACAGCCGCCGGG
CAGCGCGGAGCCGCACGCGGCGCTCCCCACGCACACACACACGCACGCACCCCCCGAGCCGCTCCCCCCG
CACAAAGGGCCCTCCCGGAGCCCCTCAAGGCTTTCACGCAGCCACAGAAAAGAAACAAGCCGTCATTAAA
CCAAGCGCTAATTACAGCCCGGAGGAGAAGGGCCGTCCCGCCCGCTCACCTGTGGGAGTAACGCGGTCAG
TCAGAGCCGGGGCGGGCGGCGCGAGGCGGCGGCGGAGCGGGGCACGGGGCGAAGGCAGCGCGCAGCGACT
CCCGCCCGCCGCGCGCTTCGCTTTTTATAGGGCCGCCGCCGCCGCCGCCTCGCCATAAAAGGAAACTTTC
GGAGCGCGCCGCTCTGATTGGCTGCCGCCGCACCTCTCCGCCTCGCCCCSCCCCSCCCCYCSCCCCSCCC
CSCCCCSCCYGGCGCGCGCCCCCCCCCCCCCCCCGCCCCCATCGCTGCACAAAATAATTAAAAAATAAAT
AAATACAAAATTGGGGGTGGGGAGGGGGGGGAGATGGGGAGAGTGAAGCAGAACGTGGGGCTCACCTCGA
CCATGGTAATAGCGATGACTAATACGTAGATGTACTGCCAAGTAGGAAAGTCCCATAAGGTCATGTACTG
GGCATAATGCCAGGCGGGCCATTTACCGTCATTGACGTCAATAGGGGGCGTACTTGGCATATGATACACT
TGATGTACTGCCAAGTGGGCAGTTTACCGTAAATACTCCACCCATTGACGTCAATGGAAAGTCCCTATTG
GCGTTACTATGGGAACATACGTCATTATTGACGTCAATGGGCGGGGGTCGTTGGGCGGTCAGCCAGGCGG
GCCATTTACCGTAAGTTATGTAACGCGGAACTCCATATATGGGCTATGAACTAATGACCCCGTAATTGAT
TACTATTAATAACTAGTCAATAATCAATGTCGAGCATGCATCTAGAGGGCCCAAGTGATCTCCAAAAAAT
AAGTACTTTTTGACTGTAAATAAAATTGTAAGGAGTAAAAAGTACTTTTTTTTCTAAAAAAATGTAATTA
AGTAAAAGTAAAAGTATTGATTTTTAATTGTACTCAAGTAAAGTAAAAATCCCCAAAAATAATACTTAAG
TACAGTAATCAAGTAAAATTACTCAAGTACTTTACACCTCTGGTTCTTGACCCCCTACCTTCAGCAAGCC
CAGCAGATCCGAGCTCCAGCTTTTGTTCCCTTTAGTGAGGGTTAATTGCGCGCTTGGCGTAATCATGGTC
ATAGCTGTTTCCTGTGTGAAATTGTTATCCGCTCACAATTCCACACAACATACGAGCCGGAAGCATAAAG
TGTAAAGCCTGGGGTGCCTAATGAGTGAGCTAACTCACATTAATTGCGTTGCGCTCACTGCCCGCTTTCC
AGTCGGGAAACCTGTCGTGCCAGCTGCATTAATGAATCGGCCAACGCGCGGGGAGAGGCGGTTTGCGTAT
TGGGCGCTCTTCCGCTTCCTCGCTCACTGACTCGCTGCGCTCGGTCGTTCGGCTGCGGCGAGCGGTATCA
GCTCACTCAAAGGCGGTAATACGGTTATCCACAGAATCAGGGGATAACGCAGGAAAGAACATGTGAGCAA
AAGGCCAGCAAAAGGCCAGGAACCGTAAAAAGGCCGCGTTGCTGGCGTTTTTCCATAGGCTCCGCCCCCC
TGACGAGCATCACAAAAATCGACGCTCAAGTCAGAGGTGGCGAAACCCGACAGGACTATAAAGATACCAG
GCGTTTCCCCCTGGAAGCTCCCTCGTGCGCTCTCCTGTTCCGACCCTGCCGCTTACCGGATACCTGTCCG
CCTTTCTCCCTTCGGGAAGCGTGGCGCTTTCTCATAGCTCACGCTGTAGGTATCTCAGTTCGGTGTAGGT
CGTTCGCTCCAAGCTGGGCTGTGTGCACGAACCCCCCGTTCAGCCCGACCGCTGCGCCTTATCCGGTAAC
TATCGTCTTGAGTCCAACCCGGTAAGACACGACTTATCGCCACTGGCAGCAGCCACTGGTAACAGGATTA
GCAGAGCGAGGTATGTAGGCGGTGCTACAGAGTTCTTGAAGTGGTGGCCTAACTACGGCTACACTAGAAG
AACAGTATTTGGTATCTGCGCTCTGCTGAAGCCAGTTACCTTCGGAAAAAGAGTTGGTAGCTCTTGATCC
GGCAAACAAACCACCGCTGGTAGCGGTGGTTTTTTTGTTTGCAAGCAGCAGATTACGCGCAGAAAAAAAG
GATCTCAAGAAGATCCTTTGATCTTTTCTACGGGGTCTGACGCTCAGTGGAACGAAAACTCACGTTAAGG
GATTTTGGTCATGAGATTATCAAAAAGGATCTTCACCTAGATCCTTTTAAATTAAAAATGAAGTTTTAAA
TCAATCTAAAGTATATATGAGTAAACTTGGTCTGACAGTTACCAATGCTTAATCAGTGAGGCACCTATCT
CAGCGATCTGTCTATTTCGTTCATCCATAGTTGCCTGACTCCCCGTCGTGTAGATAACTACGATACGGGA
GGGCTTACCATCTGGCCCCAGTGCTGCAATGATACCGCGAGACCCACGCTCACCGGCTCCAGATTTATCA
GCAATAAACCAGCCAGCCGGAAGGGCCGAGCGCAGAAGTGGTCCTGCAACTTTATCCGCCTCCATCCAGT
CTATTAATTGTTGCCGGGAAGCTAGAGTAAGTAGTTCGCCAGTTAATAGTTTGCGCAACGTTGTTGCCAT
TGCTACAGGCATCGTGGTGTCACGCTCGTCGTTTGGTATGGCTTCATTCAGCTCCGGTTCCCAACGATCA
AGGCGAGTTACATGATCCCCCATGTTGTGCAAAAAAGCGGTTAGCTCCTTCGGTCCTCCGATCGTTGTCA
GAAGTAAGTTGGCCGCAGTGTTATCACTCATGGTTATGGCAGCACTGCATAATTCTCTTACTGTCATGCC
ATCCGTAAGATGCTTTTCTGTGACTGGTGAGTACTCAACCAAGTCATTCTGAGAATAGTGTATGCGGCGA
CCGAGTTGCTCTTGCCCGGCGTCAATACGGGATAATACCGCGCCACATAGCAGAACTTTAAAAGTGCTCA
TCATTGGAAAACGTTCTTCGGGGCGAAAACTCTCAAGGATCTTACCGCTGTTGAGATCCAGTTCGATGTA
ACCCACTCGTGCACCCAACTGATCTTCAGCATCTTTTACTTTCACCAGCGTTTCTGGGTGAGCAAAAACA
GGAAGGCAAAATGCCGCAAAAAAGGGAATAAGGGCGACACGGAAATGTTGAATACTCATACTCTTCCTTT
TTCAATATTATTGAAGCATTTATCAGGGTTATTGTCTCATGAGCGGATACATATTTGAATGTATTTAGAA
AAATAAACAAATAGGGGTTCCGCGCACATTTCCCCGAAAAGTG
